>Addgene plasmid #80331 | pDrVSP(C302S)-IRES2-EGFP | addgene full sequence | sequence record 161276 | Addgene NGS results
TTTTTACGGTTCCTGGCCTTTTGCTGGCCTTTTGCTCACATGTTCTTTCCTGCGTTATCCCCTGATTCTG
TGGATAACCGTATTACCGCCATGCATTAGTTATTAATAGTAATCAATTACGGGGTCATTAGTTCATAGCC
CATATATGGAGTTCCGCGTTACATAACTTACGGTAAATGGCCCGCCTGGCTGACCGCCCAACGACCCCCG
CCCATTGACGTCAATAATGACGTATGTTCCCATAGTAACGCCAATAGGGACTTTCCATTGACGTCAATGG
GTGGAGTATTTACGGTAAACTGCCCACTTGGCAGTACATCAAGTGTATCATATGCCAAGTACGCCCCCTA
TTGACGTCAATGACGGTAAATGGCCCGCCTGGCATTATGCCCAGTACATGACCTTATGGGACTTTCCTAC
TTGGCAGTACATCTACGTATTAGTCATCGCTATTACCATGGTGATGCGGTTTTGGCAGTACATCAATGGG
CGTGGATAGCGGTTTGACTCACGGGGATTTCCAAGTCTCCACCCCATTGACGTCAATGGGAGTTTGTTTT
GGCACCAAAATCAACGGGACTTTCCAAAATGTCGTAACAACTCCGCCCCATTGACGCAAATGGGCGGTAG
GCGTGTACGGTGGGAGGTCTATATAAGCAGAGCTGGTTTAGTGAACCGTCAGATCCGCTAGAGCCGCCAC
CATGACGTCTGTGCATTTTAACCCTGGGTTAGATTCCAAAGAAGTTAATGGTAATTCGGTGAAAGAAGAG
GCAGAGGTGCAGATCGGTGATGGAAAGGAAGAAACCAAAGACCCAGACACAATGTACCATCAGGTCCGGA
AAAAGATAACTCCTTTTGTGATGTCCTTTGGTTTTCGTGTATTTGGCCTGGTACTGATCATCTTGGACAT
CATTATGGTCATTGTGGACTTGTCTCTTTCTGAGAAGAGTCGTGATGTTGGAGGTGCACTGGAGACTGTT
TCTCTGGTCATCTCTTTCTTTTTCCTCATCGATGTATTGCTCCGTGTTTATGTGGAGGGATTCAAAGTGT
ATTTCAGCTCAAAACTGAATATAGTAGATGCTTGTATTGTGGTCATTACTCTGGTGGTCACCATGATCTA
CGCATTCTCTGATTTCTCAGGAGCCAGTCTGATTCCCAGGGTGGTGACATTCCTGAGGTCTCTGAGGATC
CTAATTCTGGTACGCATCTTCAGACTGGCCTCACAGAAGAGAGAGCTTGAAAAAGTCACTAGGAGAATGG
TTTCAGAGAACAAAAGACGGTACCAAAAAGATGGATTTGATCTGGACCTCACATACGTCACAGAAAGAGT
CATCGCCATGTCTTTTCCATCTTCTGGGAAGCAGGCGCTTTATAGGAACCCAATCAGAGAGGTCGTTAGA
TTCTTGGACACCAAACATATGGATCATTACAAGGTTTTTAATCTCTGCAGTGAGAAAGGTTATGATCCAA
AGTTCTTTCACTACAGAGTAGAGCGTGTCATGATAGATGACCATAATGTCCCTTCACTGGATGATATGCT
GCGCTACACCGCCTGTGTCAGAGACTGGATGGCAGCAGACTCCAGGAATGTTATTGCCATCCACTCTAAA
GGAGGAAAGGGTCGGACCGGCACTATGGTTTGCACATGGCTCATTGACAGCGATCAGTTTGAGAGTGCAC
AGGAGAGCCTGGATTACTTTGGAGAGAGACGGACTGATAAAAGCATGAGCTCCAAGTTTCAAGGTGTTGA
AACTCCGTCTCAGAGCAGGTATGTTGGCTATTATGAGATCATGAAGAATCAGTACAACCGTCAGCTTCCT
CCTCGGAAGAGCCTGAAAATCAAGAGCATCCGAATCCACTCCATCGCAGGTGTGGGGAAGGGCAACGGCA
GTGACCTGAAACTGAAGATCATAGTGAAGCACGAGCTTGTTTTCCAGTGTGTTTGTGCCAAACAGCACAA
CTGTACAGTGTTTCCTGACACTGGTAGCAATGCGGTGGTCATCAGTTTACAGGACGGGCCTATAGTGACT
GGAGATGTGAAGGTCATGTTTGAGTCCAGTGCTGGTTTGCCGAAGGGTTATGAGGACTGTCCCTTCTATT
TCTGGTTCAACACCTCATTTGTGGAGAACTACAGACTTTTTCTGTCGAGGGAAGAACTGGACAATCCTCA
CAAACCCAAGACCTGGGACATTTACAAGGAAGACTTTGGAGTGACGCTGTCTTTCACTGAGCCTTGACCG
CGGGCCCGGGATCCGCCCCTCTCCCTCCCCCCCCCCTAACGTTACTGGCCGAAGCCGCTTGGAATAAGGC
CGGTGTGCGTTTGTCTATATGTTATTTTCCACCATATTGCCGTCTTTTGGCAATGTGAGGGCCCGGAAAC
CTGGCCCTGTCTTCTTGACGAGCATTCCTAGGGGTCTTTCCCCTCTCGCCAAAGGAATGCAAGGTCTGTT
GAATGTCGTGAAGGAAGCAGTTCCTCTGGAAGCTTCTTGAAGACAAACAACGTCTGTAGCGACCCTTTGC
AGGCAGCGGAACCCCCCACCTGGCGACAGGTGCCTCTGCGGCCAAAAGCCACGTGTATAAGATACACCTG
CAAAGGCGGCACAACCCCAGTGCCACGTTGTGAGTTGGATAGTTGTGGAAAGAGTCAAATGGCTCTCCTC
AAGCGTATTCAACAAGGGGCTGAAGGATGCCCAGAAGGTACCCCATTGTATGGGATCTGATCTGGGGCCT
CGGTACACATGCTTTACATGTGTTTAGTCGAGGTTAAAAAAACGTCTAGGCCCCCCGAACCACGGGGACG
TGGTTTTCCTTTGAAAAACACGATGATAATATGGCCACAACCATGGTGAGCAAGGGCGAGGAGCTGTTCA
CCGGGGTGGTGCCCATCCTGGTCGAGCTGGACGGCGACGTAAACGGCCACAAGTTCAGCGTGTCCGGCGA
GGGCGAGGGCGATGCCACCTACGGCAAGCTGACCCTGAAGTTCATCTGCACCACCGGCAAGCTGCCCGTG
CCCTGGCCCACCCTCGTGACCACCCTGACCTACGGCGTGCAGTGCTTCAGCCGCTACCCCGACCACATGA
AGCAGCACGACTTCTTCAAGTCCGCCATGCCCGAAGGCTACGTCCAGGAGCGCACCATCTTCTTCAAGGA
CGACGGCAACTACAAGACCCGCGCCGAGGTGAAGTTCGAGGGCGACACCCTGGTGAACCGCATCGAGCTG
AAGGGCATCGACTTCAAGGAGGACGGCAACATCCTGGGGCACAAGCTGGAGTACAACTACAACAGCCACA
ACGTCTATATCATGGCCGACAAGCAGAAGAACGGCATCAAGGTGAACTTCAAGATCCGCCACAACATCGA
GGACGGCAGCGTGCAGCTCGCCGACCACTACCAGCAGAACACCCCCATCGGCGACGGCCCCGTGCTGCTG
CCCGACAACCACTACCTGAGCACCCAGTCCGCCCTGAGCAAAGACCCCAACGAGAAGCGCGATCACATGG
TCCTGCTGGAGTTCGTGACCGCCGCCGGGATCACTCTCGGCATGGACGAGCTGTACAAGTAAAGCGGCCG
CGACTCTAGATCATAATCAGCCATACCACATTTGTAGAGGTTTTACTTGCTTTAAAAAACCTCCCACACC
TCCCCCTGAACCTGAAACATAAAATGAATGCAATTGTTGTTGTTAACTTGTTTATTGCAGCTTATAATGG
TTACAAATAAAGCAATAGCATCACAAATTTCACAAATAAAGCATTTTTTTCACTGCATTCTAGTTGTGGT
TTGTCCAAACTCATCAATGTATCTTAAGGCGTAAATTGTAAGCGTTAATATTTTGTTAAAATTCGCGTTA
AATTTTTGTTAAATCAGCTCATTTTTTAACCAATAGGCCGAAATCGGCAAAATCCCTTATAAATCAAAAG
AATAGACCGAGATAGGGT
[37 nt withheld, positions 3939-3975]
AAAGAACGTGGACTCCAACGTCAAAGG
[49 nt withheld, positions 4003-4051]
T
[91 nt withheld, positions 4053-4143]
G
[124 nt withheld, positions 4145-4268]
CAGGTGGCACTTTTCGGGGAAATGTGCGCGGAACCCCTATTTGTTTATTTTTCTAAATACATTCAAATAT
GTATCCGCTCATGAGACAATAACCCTGATAAATGCTTCAATAATATTGAAAAAGGAAGAGTCCTGAGGCG
GAAAGAACCAGCTGTGGAATGTGTGTCAGTTAGGGTGTGGAAAGTCCCCAGGCTCCCCAGCAGGCAGAAG
TATGCAAAGCATGCATCTCAATTAGTCAGCAACCAGGTGTGGAAAGTCCCCAGGCTCCCCAGCAGGCAGA
AGTATGCAAAGCATGCATCTCAATTAGTCAGCAACCATAGTCCCGCCCCTAACTCCGCCCATCCCGCCCC
TAACTCCGCCCAGTTCCGCCCATTCTCCGCCCCATGGCTGACTAATTTTTTTTATTTATGCAGAGGCCGA
GGCCGCCTCGGCCTCTGAGCTATTCCAGAAGTAGTGAGGAGGCTTTTTTGGAGGCCTAGGCTTTTGCAAA
GATCGATCAAGAGACAGGATGAGGATCGTTTCGCATGATTGAACAAGATGGATTGCACGCAGGTTCTCCG
GCCGCTTGGGTGGAGAGGCTATTCGGCTATGACTGGGCACAACAGACAATCGGCTGCTCTGATGCCGCCG
TGTTCCGGCTGTCAGCGCAGGGGCGCCCGGTTCTTTTTGTCAAGACCGACCTGTCCGGTGCCCTGAATGA
ACTGCAAGACGAGGCAGCGCGGCTATCGTGGCTGGCCACGACGGGCGTTCCTTGCGCAGCTGTGCTCGAC
GTTGTCACTGAAGCGGGAAGGGACTGGCTGCTATTGGGCGAAGTGCCGGGGCAGGATCTCCTGTCATCTC
ACCTTGCTCCTGCCGAGAAAGTATCCATCATGGCTGATGCAATGCGGCGGCTGCATACGCTTGATCCGGC
TACCTGCCCATTCGACCACCAAGCGAAACATCGCATCGAGCGAGCACGTACTCGGATGGAAGCCGGTCTT
GTCGATCAGGATGATCTGGACGAAGAGCATCAGGGGCTCGCGCCAGCCGAACTGTTCGCCAGGCTCAAGG
CGAGCATGCCCGACGGCGAGGATCTCGTCGTGACCCATGGCGATGCCTGCTTGCCGAATATCATGGTGGA
AAATGGCCGCTTTTCTGGATTCATCGACTGTGGCCGGCTGGGTGTGGCGGACCGCTATCAGGACATAGCG
TTGGCTACCCGTGATATTGCTGAAGAGCTTGGCGGCGAATGGGCTGACCGCTTCCTCGTGCTTTACGGTA
TCGCCGCTCCCGATTCGCAGCGCATCGCCTTCTATCGCCTTCTTGACGAGTTCTTCTGAGCGGGACTCTG
GGGTTCGAAATGACCGACCAAGCGACGCCCAACCTGCCATCACGAGATTTCGATTCCACCGCCGCCTTCT
ATGAAAGGTTGGGCTTCGGAATCGTTTTCCGGGACGCCGGCTGGATGATCCTCCAGCGCGGGGATCTCAT
GCTGGAGTTCTTCGCCCACCCTAGGGGGAGGCTAACTGAAACACGGAAGGAGACAATACCGGAAGGAACC
CGCGCTATGACGGCAATAAAAAGACAGAATAAAACGCACGGTGTTGGGTCGTTTGTTCATAAACGCGGGG
TTCGGTCCCAGGGCTGGCACTCTGTCGATACCCCACCGAGACCCCATTGGGGCCAATACGCCCGCGTTTC
TTCCTTTTCCCCACCCCACCCCCCAAGTTCGGGTGAAGGCCCAGGGCTCGCAGCCAACGTCGGGGCGGCA
GGCCCTGCCATAGCCTCAGGTTACTCATATATACTTTAGATTGATTTAAAACTTCATTTTTAATTTAAAA
GGATCTAGGTGAAGATCCTTTTTGATAATCTCATGACCAAAATCCCTTAACGTGAGTTTTCGTTCCACTG
AGCGTCAGACCCCGTAGAAAAGATCAAAGGATCTTCTTGAGATCCTTTTTTTCTGCGCGTAATCTGCTGC
TTGCAAACAAAAAAACCACCGCTACCAGCGGTGGTTTGTTTGCCGGATCAAGAGCTACCAACTCTTTTTC
CGAAGGTAACTGGCTTCAGCAGAGCGCAGATACCAAATACTGTTCTTCTAGTGTAGCCGTAGTTAGGCCA
CCACTTCAAGAACTCTGTAGCACCGCCTACATACCTCGCTCTGCTAATCCTGTTACCAGTGGCTGCTGCC
AGTGGCGATAAGTCGTGTCTTACCGGGTTGGACTCAAGACGATAGTTACCGGATAAGGCGCAGCGGTCGG
GCTGAACGGGGGGTTCGTGCACACAGCCCAGCTTGGAGCGAACGACCTACACCGAACTGAGATACCTACA
GCGTGAGCTATGAGAAAGCGCCACGCTTCCCGAAGGGAGAAAGGCGGACAGGTATCCGGTAAGCGGCAGG
GTCGGAACAGGAGAGCGCACGAGGGAGCTTCCAGGGGGAAACGCCTGGTATCTTTATAGTCCTGTCGGGT
TTCGCCACCTCTGACTTGAGCGTCGATTTTTGTGATGCTCGTCAGGGGGGCGGAGCCTATGGAAAAACGC
CAGCAACGCGGCC
Features (pLannotate 1.2.2; 17 found; start..end, strand, type, name):
     30..89      +  rep_origin     RSF ori (fragment): Plasmids containing the RSF 1030 origin of replication can be propagated in E. coli cells that contain additional plasmids with compatible origins.
    157..460     +  enhancer       CMV enhancer: human cytomegalovirus immediate early enhancer
    461..664     +  promoter       CMV promoter: human cytomegalovirus (CMV) immediate early promoter
    831..2231    +  CDS            TPTE2 (fragment): TPTE2_HUMAN - Also known as TPIP From Homo sapiens (Human).
   2237..2254    +  misc_feature   MCS (fragment): multiple cloning site
   2256..2842    +  misc_feature   IRES2: internal ribosome entry site (IRES) of the encephalomyocarditis virus (EMCV)
   2843..3562    +  CDS            EGFP: the original enhanced GFP (Yang et al., 1996) mammalian codon-optimized
   3579..3662    +  CDS            large T antigen (fragment): large T antigen from SV40 (simian virus 40)
   3685..3806    +  polyA_signal   SV40 poly(A) signal: SV40 polyadenylation signal
   3840..4268    -  rep_origin     f1 ori (sequence partly withheld): f1 bacteriophage origin of replication; arrow indicates direction of (+) strand synthesis
   4295..4399    +  promoter       AmpR promoter: bla
   4401..4758    +  promoter       SV40 promoter: SV40 enhancer and early promoter
   4793..5587    +  CDS            NeoR/KanR: aminoglycoside phosphotransferase from Tn5; aph(3')-II (or nptII); confers resistance to neomycin, kanamycin, and G418 (Geneticin®)
   5608..5760    +  CDS            ble (fragment): BLE_KLEPN - Experimental evidence at protein level: Swiss-Prot protein existence level 1. Binding protein with a strong affinity to the bleomycin family of antibiotics. Binds to CL990; an antimitotic-antibiotic compound. From Klebsiella pneumoniae.
   5819..5866    +  polyA_signal   HSV TK poly(A) signal: herpes simplex virus thymidine kinase polyadenylation signal (Cole and Stacy, 1985)
   5957..5973    -  polyA_signal   bGH poly(A) signal (fragment): bovine growth hormone polyadenylation signal
   6195..6783    +  rep_origin     ori: high-copy-number ColE1/pMB1/pBR322/pUC origin of replication
