[The description below was written by a language model from this plasmid's Addgene catalogue record and pLannotate feature annotations shown in this document.]
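Description:
pDrVSP(C302S)-IRES2-EGFP is a mammalian expression plasmid of about 6.8 kb built on the pIRES2-EGFP backbone. It carries the zebrafish (Danio rerio) voltage-sensing phosphatase, Dr-VSP (gene tpte), as a 1,536 bp insert cloned between NheI and SacII sites that remain intact. The insert bears a C302S substitution, which according to the record yields a protein without phosphatase activity. The automated feature table labels this coding region as a partial match to human TPTE2/TPIP. That label reflects homology between the zebrafish protein and its human relative, not a human insert.

Transcription is driven by the human cytomegalovirus immediate early enhancer and promoter. A single bicistronic mRNA is produced, ending at an SV40 polyadenylation signal. The EMCV-derived IRES2 element downstream of Dr-VSP allows independent translation of EGFP from the same transcript. Transfected cells are therefore marked by green fluorescence while the VSP itself remains untagged and unfused.

A NeoR/KanR (aminoglycoside phosphotransferase) cassette sits behind tandem bacterial (AmpR-type) and SV40 early promoters and ends in an HSV TK poly(A) signal. It provides kanamycin selection in E. coli and G418 selection in mammalian cells. The plasmid replicates at high copy from a pUC-type ColE1 origin and also carries an f1 origin. Several short fragment annotations (RSF ori, large T antigen, ble, bGH poly(A)) appear to be incidental partial matches within backbone sequence.

The associated study examined how the enzyme domain influences voltage-sensor movement in ascidian and zebrafish VSPs. This fits use of the construct to express a catalytically inactive VSP in fluorescently identifiable mammalian cells.
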