Addgene plasmid #80331: pDrVSP(C302S)-IRES2-EGFP
Purpose: Expresses Danio rerio VSP (without phosphatase activity) with separated EGFP in mammalian cell
Depositing lab: Yasushi Okamura. Publication: Enzyme domain affects the movement of the voltage sensor in ascidian and zebrafish voltage-sensing phosphatases. Hossain MI, Iwasaki H, Okochi Y, Chahine M, Higashijima S, Nagayama K, Okamura Y. J Biol Chem. 2008 Jun 27;283(26):18248-59. doi: 10.1074/jbc.M706184200. Epub 2008 Mar 28. PubMed 18375390.
Backbone
  Vector backbone: pIRES2-EGFP
  Backbone manufacturer: Clonetech
  Vector type: Mammalian Expression
  Selectable markers: Neomycin (select with G418)
Growth in bacteria
  Bacterial resistance: Kanamycin, 50 μg/mL
  Growth temperature: 37°C
  Growth strain: DH5alpha
  Copy number: High Copy
Gene/Insert
  Gene/Insert name: Daino rerio voltage-sensing phosphatase (alt name: Dr-VSP)
  Species: D. rerio (zebrafish)
  Insert size (bp): 1536
  Mutation: C302S
  GenBank ID: AB308476
  Entrez Gene: tpte (a.k.a. tpip, vsp, wu:fd20e11, wu:fi24b06)
  Promoter: CMV
  Cloning method: Restriction Enzyme; 5′ cloning site NheI (not destroyed); 3′ cloning site SacII (not destroyed)
  Sequencing primers: 5′ GCAGAGCTGGTTTAGTGAACCG
Terms and licenses: Academic/Nonprofit Terms; Industry Terms: Not Available to Industry
How to cite: pDrVSP(C302S)-IRES2-EGFP was a gift from Yasushi Okamura (Addgene plasmid # 80331 ; http://n2t.net/addgene:80331 ; RRID:Addgene_80331)
