>Addgene plasmid #80331 | pDrVSP(C302S)-IRES2-EGFP | depositor partial sequence | sequence record 151127 | coding region
ATGACGTCTGTGCATTTTAACCCTGGGTTAGATTCCAAAGAAGTTAATGGTAATTCGGTGAAAGAAGAGG
CAGAGGTGCAGATCGGTGATGGAAAGGAAGAAACCAAAGACCCAGACACAATGTACCATCAGGTCCGGAA
AAAGATAACTCCTTTTGTGATGTCCTTTGGTTTTCGTGTATTTGGCCTGGTACTGATCATCTTGGACATC
ATTATGGTCATTGTGGACTTGTCTCTTTCTGAGAAGAGTCGTGATGTTGGAGGTGCACTGGAGACTGTTT
CTCTGGTCATCTCTTTCTTTTTCCTCATCGATGTATTGCTCCGTGTTTATGTGGAGGGATTCAAAGTGTA
TTTCAGCTCAAAACTGAATATAGTAGATGCTTGTATTGTGGTCATTACTCTGGTGGTCACCATGATCTAC
GCATTCTCTGATTTCTCAGGAGCCAGTCTGATTCCCAGGGTGGTGACATTCCTGAGGTCTCTGAGGATCC
TAATTCTGGTACGCATCTTCAGACTGGCCTCACAGAAGAGAGAGCTTGAAAAAGTCACTAGGAGAATGGT
TTCAGAGAACAAAAGACGGTACCAAAAAGATGGATTTGATCTGGACCTCACATACGTCACAGAAAGAGTC
ATCGCCATGTCTTTTCCATCTTCTGGGAAGCAGGCGCTTTATAGGAACCCAATCAGAGAGGTCGTTAGAT
TCTTGGACACCAAACATATGGATCATTACAAGGTTTTTAATCTCTGCAGTGAGAAAGGTTATGATCCAAA
GTTCTTTCACTACAGAGTAGAGCGTGTCATGATAGATGACCATAATGTCCCTTCACTGGATGATATGCTG
CGCTACACCGCCTGTGTCAGAGACTGGATGGCAGCAGACTCCAGGAATGTTATTGCCATCCACTGCAAAG
GAGGAAAGGGTCGGACCGGCACTATGGTTTGCACATGGCTCATTGACAGCGATCAGTTTGAGAGTGCACA
GGAGAGCCTGGATTACTTTGGAGAGAGACGGACTGATAAAAGCATGAGCTCCAAGTTTCAAGGTGTTGAA
ACTCCGTCTCAGAGCAGGTATGTTGGCTATTATGAGATCATGAAGAATCAGTACAACCGTCAGCTTCCTC
CTCGGAAGAGCCTGAAAATCAAGAGCATCCGAATCCACTCCATCGCAGGTGTGGGGAAGGGCAACGGCAG
TGACCTGAAACTGAAGATCATAGTGAAGCACGAGCTTGTTTTCCAGTGTGTTTGTGCCAAACAGCACAAC
TGTACAGTGTTTCCTGACACTGGTAGCAATGCGGTGGTCATCAGTTTACAGGACGGGCCTATAGTGACTG
GAGATGTGAAGGTCATGTTTGAGTCCAGTGCTGGTTTGCCGAAGGGTTATGAGGACTGTCCCTTCTATTT
CTGGTTCAACACCTCATTTGTGGAGAACTACAGACTTTTTCTGTCGAGGGAAGAACTGGACAATCCTCAC
AAACCCAAGACCTGGGACATTTACAAGGAAGACTTTGGAGTGACGCTGTCTTTCACTGAGCCTTGAATTC
