>Addgene plasmid #80331 | pDrVSP(C302S)-IRES2-EGFP | addgene partial sequence | sequence record 159409 | EXFP-R 5'-GTCTTGTAGTTGCCGTCGTC-3'
CCTTCGGGCATGGCGGACTTGAAGAAGTCGTGCTGCTTCATGTGGTCGGGGTAGCGGCTGAAGCACTGCA
CGCCGTAGGTCAGGGTGGTCACGAGGGTGGGCCAGGGCACGGGCAGCTTGCCGGTGGTGCAGATGAACTT
CAGGGTCAGCTTGCCGTAGGTGGCATCGCCCTCGCCCTCGCCGGACACGCTGAACTTGTGGCCGTTTACG
TCGCCGTCCAGCTCGACCAGGATGGGCACCACCCCGGTGAACAGCTCCTCGCCCTTGCTCACCATGGTTG
TGGCCATATTATCATCGTGTTTTTCAAAGGAAAACCACGTCCCCGTGGTTCGGGGGGCCTAGACGTTTTT
TTAACCTCGACTAAACACATGTAAAGCATGTGTACCGAGGCCCCAGATCAGATCCCATACAATGGGGTAC
CTTCTGGGCATCCTTCAGCCCCTTGTTGAATACGCTTGAGGAGAGCCATTTGACTCTTTCCACAACTATC
CAACTCACAACGTGGCACTGGGGTTGTGCCGCCTTTGCAGGTGTATCTTATACACGTGGCTTTTGGCCGC
AGAGGCACCTGTCGCCAGGTGGGGGGTTCCGCTGCCTGCAAAGGGTCGCTACAGACGTTGTTTGTCTTCA
AGAAGCTTCCAGAGGAACTGCTTCCTTCACGACATTCAACAGACCTTGCATTCCTTTGGCGAGAGGGGAA
AGACCCCTAGGAATGCTCGTCAAGAAGACAGGGCCAGGTTTCCGGGCCCTCACATTGCCAAAAGACGGCA
ATATGGTGGAAAATAACATATAGACAAACGCACACCGGCCTTATTCCAAGCGGCTTCGGCCAGTAACGTT
AGG
