>Addgene plasmid #80331 | pDrVSP(C302S)-IRES2-EGFP | addgene partial sequence | sequence record 159410 | CMV-F 5'-CGCAAATGGGCGGTAGGCGTG-3'
TTTAGTGAACCGTCAGATCCGCTAGAGCCGCCACCATGACGTCTGTGCATTTTAACCCTGGGTTAGATTC
CAAAGAAGTTAATGGTAATTCGGTGAAAGAAGAGGCAGAGGTGCAGATCGGTGATGGAAAGGAAGAAACC
AAAGACCCAGACACAATGTACCATCAGGTCCGGAAAAAGATAACTCCTTTTGTGATGTCCTTTGGTTTTC
GTGTATTTGGCCTGGTACTGATCATCTTGGACATCATTATGGTCATTGTGGACTTGTCTCTTTCTGAGAA
GAGTCGTGATGTTGGAGGTGCACTGGAGACTGTTTCTCTGGTCATCTCTTTCTTTTTCCTCATCGATGTA
TTGCTCCGTGTTTATGTGGAGGGATTCAAAGTGTATTTCAGCTCAAAACTGAATATAGTAGATGCTTGTA
TTGTGGTCATTACTCTGGTGGTCACCATGATCTACGCATTCTCTGATTTCTCAGGAGCCAGTCTGATTCC
CAGGGTGGTGACATTCCTGAGGTCTCTGAGGATCCTAATTCTGGTACGCATCTTCAGACTGGCCTCACAG
AAGAGAGAGCTTGAAAAAGTCACTAGGAGAATGGTTTCAGAGAACAAAAGACGGTACCAAAAAGATGGAT
TTGATCTGGACCTCACATACGTCACAGAAAGAGTCATCGCCATGTCTTTTCCATCTTCTGGGAAGCAGGC
GCTTTATAGGAACCCAATCAGAGAGGTCGTTAGATTCTTGGACACCAAACATATGGATCATTACAAGGTT
TTTAATCTCTGCAGTGAGAAAGGTTATGATCCAAAGTTCTTTCACTACAGAGTAGAGCG
